>Addgene plasmid #26734 | GFP-wGBD | addgene full sequence | sequence record 324546 | Addgene NGS Result
CGCCATTCTGCCTGGGGACGTCGGAGCAAGCTTGATTTAGGTGACACTATAGAATACAAGCTACTTGTTC
TTTTTGCAGGATCCAAACCATGGTGAGCAAGGGCGAGGAGCTGTTCACCGGGGTGGTGCCCATCCTGGTC
GAGCTGGACGGCGACGTAAACGGCCACAAGTTCAGCGTGTCCGGCGAGGGCGAGGGCGATGCCACCTACG
GCAAGCTGACCCTGAAGTTCATCTGCACCACCGGCAAGCTGCCCGTGCCCTGGCCCACCCTCGTGACCAC
CCTGACCTACGGCGTGCAGTGCTTCAGCCGCTACCCCGACCACATGAAGCAGCACGACTTCTTCAAGTCC
GCCATGCCCGAAGGCTACGTCCAGGAGCGCACCATCTTCTTCAAGGACGACGGCAACTACAAGACCCGCG
CCGAGGTGAAGTTCGAGGGCGACACCCTGGTGAACCGCATCGAGCTGAAGGGCATCGACTTCAAGGAGGA
CGGCAACATCCTGGGGCACAAGCTGGAGTACAACTACAACAGCCACAACGTCTATATCATGGCCGACAAG
CAGAAGAACGGCATCAAGGTGAACTTCAAGATCCGCCACAACATCGAGGACGGCAGCGTGCAGCTCGCCG
ACCACTACCAGCAGAACACCCCCATCGGCGACGGCCCCGTGCTGCTGCCCGACAACCACTACCTGAGCAC
CCAGTCCGCCCTGAGCAAAGACCCCAACGAGAAGCGCGATCACATGGTCCTGCTGGAGTTCGTGACCGCC
GCCGGGATCACTCTCGGCATGGACGAGCTGTACAAGTCCGGACCTAGCCCAGCTGATAAGAAACGCTCAG
GGAAGAAGAAGATCAGCAAAGCTGATATTGGTGCACCCAGTGGATTCAAGCATGTCAGCCACGTGGGGTG
GGACCCCCAGAATGGATTTGACGTGAACAACCTCGACCCAGATCTGCGGAGTCTGTTCTCCAGGGCAGGA
ATCAGCGAGGCCCAGCTCACCGACGCCGAGACCTCTAAACTTATCTACGACTTCATTGAGGACCAGGGTG
GGCTGGAGGCTGTGCGGCAGGAGATGAGGCGCCAGGAGTTCTAGAACTATAGTGAGTCGTATTACGTAGA
TCCAGACATGATAAGATACATTGATGAGTTTGGACAAACCACAACTAGAATGCAGTGAAAAAAATGCTTT
ATTTGTGAAATTTGTGATGCTATTGCTTTATTTGTAACCATTATAAGCTGCAATAAACAAGTTAACAACA
ACAATTGCATTCATTTTATGTTTCAGGTTCAGGGGGAGGTGTGGGAGGTTTTTTAATTCGCGGCCGCGGC
GCCAATGCATTGGGCCCGGTACCCAGCTTTTGTTCCCTTTAGTGAGGGTTAATTGCGCGCTTGGCGTAAT
CATGGTCATAGCTGTTTCCTGTGTGAAATTGTTATCCGCTCACAATTCCACACAACATACGAGCCGGGAG
CATAAAGTGTAAAGCCTGGGGTGCCTAATGAGTGAGCTAACTCACATTAATTGCGTTGCGCTCACTGCCC
GCTTTCCAGTCGGGAAACCTGTCGTGCCAGCTGCATTAATGAATCGGCCAACGCGCGGGGAGAGGCGGTT
TGCGTATTGGGCGCTCTTCCGCTTCCTCGCTCACTGACTCGCTGCGCTCGGTCGTTCGGCTGCGGCGAGC
GGTATCAGCTCACTCAAAGGCGGTAATACGGTTATCCACAGAATCAGGGGATAACGCAGGAAAGAACATG
TGAGCAAAAGGCCAGCAAAAGGCCAGGAACCGTAAAAAGGCCGCGTTGCTGGCGTTTTTCCATAGGCTCC
GCCCCCCTGACGAGCATCACAAAAATCGACGCTCAAGTCAGAGGTGGCGAAACCCGACAGGACTATAAAG
ATACCAGGCGTTTCCCCCTGGAAGCTCCCTCGTGCGCTCTCCTGTTCCGACCCTGCCGCTTACCGGATAC
CTGTCCGCCTTTCTCCCTTCGGGAAGCGTGGCGCTTTCTCATAGCTCACGCTGTAGGTATCTCAGTTCGG
TGTAGGTCGTTCGCTCCAAGCTGGGCTGTGTGCACGAACCCCCCGTTCAGCCCGACCGCTGCGCCTTATC
CGGTAACTATCGTCTTGAGTCCAACCCGGTAAGACACGACTTATCGCCACTGGCAGCAGCCACTGGTAAC
AGGATTAGCAGAGCGAGGTATGTAGGCGGTGCTACAGAGTTCTTGAAGTGGTGGCCTAACTACGGCTACA
CTAGAAGAACAGTATTTGGTATCTGCGCTCTGCTGAAGCCAGTTACCTTCGGAAAAAGAGTTGGTAGCTC
TTGATCCGGCAAACAAACCACCGCTGGTAGCGGTGGTTTTTTTGTTTGCAAGCAGCAGATTACGCGCAGA
AAAAAAGGATCTCAAGAAGATCCTTTGATCTTTTCTACGGGGTCTGACGCTCAGTGGAACGAAAACTCAC
GTTAAGGGATTTTGGTCATGAGATTATCAAAAAGGATCTTCACCTAGATCCTTTTAAATTAAAAATGAAG
TTTTAAATCAATCTAAAGTATATATGAGTAAACTTGGTCTGACAGTTACCAATGCTTAATCAGTGAGGCA
CCTATCTCAGCGATCTGTCTATTTCGTTCATCCATAGTTGCCTGACTCCCCGTCGTGTAGATAACTACGA
TACGGGAGGGCTTACCATCTGGCCCCAGTGCTGCAATGATACCGCGAGACCCACGCTCACCGGCTCCAGA
TTTATCAGCAATAAACCAGCCAGCCGGAAGGGCCGAGCGCAGAAGTGGTCCTGCAACTTTATCCGCCTCC
ATCCAGTCTATTAATTGTTGCCGGGAAGCTAGAGTAAGTAGTTCGCCAGTTAATAGTTTGCGCAACGTTG
TTGCCATTGCTACAGGCATCGTGGTGTCACGCTCGTCGTTTGGTATGGCTTCATTCAGCTCCGGTTCCCA
ACGATCAAGGCGAGTTACATGATCCCCCATGTTGTGCAAAAAAGCGGTTAGCTCCTTCGGTCCTCCGATC
GTTGTCAGAAGTAAGTTGGCCGCAGTGTTATCACTCATGGTTATGGCAGCACTGCATAATTCTCTTACTG
TCATGCCATCCGTAAGATGCTTTTCTGTGACTGGTGAGTACTCAACCAAGTCATTCTGAGAATAGTGTAT
GCGGCGACCGAGTTGCTCTTGCCCGGCGTCAATACGGGATAATACCGCGCCACATAGCAGAACTTTAAAA
GTGCTCATCATTGGAAAACGTTCTTCGGGGCGAAAACTCTCAAGGATCTTACCGCTGTTGAGATCCAGTT
CGATGTAACCCACTCGTGCACCCAACTGATCTTCAGCATCTTTTACTTTCACCAGCGTTTCTGGGTGAGC
AAAAACAGGAAGGCAAAATGCCGCAAAAAAGGGAATAAGGGCGACACGGAAATGTTGAATACTCATACTC
TTCCTTTTTCAATATTATTGAAGCATTTATCAGGGTTATTGTCTCATGAGCGGATACATATTTGAATGTA
TTTAGAAAAATAAACAAATAGGGGTTCCGCGCACATTTCCCCGAAAAGTGCCACCTAAATTGTAAGCGTT
AATATTTTGTTAAAATTCGCGTTAAATTTTTGTTAAATCAGCTCATTTTTTAACCAATAGGCCGAAATCG
GCAAAATCCCTTATAAATCAAAAGAATAGACCGAGATAGGGT
[37 nt withheld, positions 3683-3719]
AAAGAACGTGGACTCCAACGTCAAAGG
[49 nt withheld, positions 3747-3795]
T
[91 nt withheld, positions 3797-3887]
G
[124 nt withheld, positions 3889-4012]
CCCATTCGCCATTCAGGCTGCGCAACTGTTGGGAAGGGCGATCGGTGCGGGCCTCTTCGCTATTACGCCA
GTCGACCGCCAATTCAATATGGCGTATATGGACTCATGCCAATTCAATATGGTGGATCTGGACCTGTGCC
AATTCAATATGGCGTATATGGACTCGTGCCAATTCAATATGGTGGATCTGGACCCCAGCCAATTCAATAT
GGCGGACTTGGCACCATGCCAATTCAATATGGCGGACCTGGCACTGTGCCAACTGGGGAGGGGTCTACTT
GGCACGGTGCCAAGTTTGAGGAGGGGTCTTGGCCCTGTGCCAAGTCCGCCATATTGAATTGGCATGGTGC
CAATAATGGCGGCCATATTGGCTATATGCCAGGATCAATATATAGGCAATATCCAATATGGCCCTATGCC
AATATGGCTATTGGCCAGGTTCAATACTATGTATTGGCCCTATGCCATATAGTATTCCATATATGGGTTT
TCCTATTGACGTAGATAGCCCCTCCCAATGGGCGGTCCCATATACCATATATGGGGCTTCCTAATACCGC
CCATAGCCACTCCCCCATTGACGTCAATGGTCTCTATATATGGTCTTTCCTATTGACGTCATATGGGCGG
TCCTATTGACGTATATGGCGCCTCCCCCATTGACGTCAATTACGGTAAATGGCCCGCCTGGCTCAATGCC
CATTGACGTCAATAGGACCACCCACCATTGACGTCAATGGGATGGCTCATTGCCCATTCATATCCGTTCT
CACGCCCCCTATTGACGTCAATGACGGTAAATGGCCCACTTGGCAGTACATCAATATCTATTAATAGTAA
CTTGGCAAGTACATTACTATTGGAAGTACGCCAGGGTACATTGGCAGTACTCCCATTGACGTCAATGGCG
GTAAATGGCCCGCGATGGCTGCCAAGTACATCCCCATTGACGTCAATGGGGAGGGGCAATGACGCAAATG
GGCGTTCCATTGACGTAAATGGGCGGTAGGCGTGCCTAATGGGAGGTCTATATAAGCAATGCTCGTTTAG
GGAAC
Features (pLannotate 1.2.2; 16 found; start..end, strand, type, name):
     35..53      +  promoter       SP6 promoter: promoter for bacteriophage SP6 RNA polymerase
     90..806     +  CDS            EGFP: EGFP is a basic (constitutively fluorescent) green fluorescent protein published in 1996, derived from Aequorea victoria. It is reported to be a rapidly-maturing weak dimer with moderate acid sensitivity.
    810..1088    +  CDS            WAS (fragment): WASP_HUMAN - Also known as IMD2. Experimental evidence at protein level: Swiss-Prot protein existence level 1. Effector protein for Rho-type GTPases that regulates actin filament reorganization via its interaction with the Arp2/3 complex (PubMed:12235133, PubMed:12769847, PubMed:16275905). Important for efficient actin polymerization (PubMed:8625410, PubMed:12235133, PubMed:16275905). Possible regulator of lymphocyte and platelet function (PubMed:9405671). Mediates actin filament reorganization and the formation of actin pedestals upon infection by pathogenic bacteria (PubMed:18650809). In add
   1097..1114    -  promoter       T7 promoter (fragment): promoter for bacteriophage T7 RNA polymerase
   1119..1253    -  polyA_signal   SV40 poly(A) signal: SV40 polyadenylation signal
   1366..1384    -  promoter       T3 promoter: promoter for bacteriophage T3 RNA polymerase
   1429..1445    -  protein_bind   lac operator: The lac repressor binds to the lac operator to inhibit transcription in E. coli. This inhibition can be relieved by adding lactose or isopropyl-β-D-thiogalactopyranoside (IPTG). lac repressor encoded by lacI
   1453..1483    -  promoter       lac promoter: promoter for the E. coli lac operon
   1498..1519    -  protein_bind   CAP binding site: CAP binding activates transcription in the presence of cAMP. E. coli catabolite activator protein
   1532..1624    -  CDS            lacI (fragment): lac repressor; lacI; The lac repressor binds to the lac operator to inhibit transcription in E. coli. This inhibition can be relieved by adding lactose or isopropyl-β-D-thiogalactopyranoside (IPTG).
   1807..2395    -  rep_origin     ori: high-copy-number ColE1/pMB1/pBR322/pUC origin of replication
   2566..3426    -  CDS            AmpR: β-lactamase; bla; confers resistance to ampicillin, carbenicillin, and related antibiotics
   3427..3531    -  promoter       AmpR promoter: bla
   3584..4012    -  rep_origin     f1 ori (sequence partly withheld): f1 bacteriophage origin of replication; arrow indicates direction of (+) strand synthesis
   4017..4083    -  CDS            lacZα (fragment): LacZα fragment of β-galactosidase; lacZ fragment
   4090..5067    +  promoter       CMV IE94 promoter: enhancer/promoter region of simian cytomegalovirus major immediate early transcription unit IE94
