[The description below was written by a language model from this plasmid's Addgene catalogue record and pLannotate feature annotations shown in this document.]
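Description:
GFP-wGBD is a fluorescent biosensor for active Cdc42, built in the pCS2+ expression backbone. It is a high-copy plasmid propagated in E. coli through a ColE1/pUC-type origin with ampicillin selection from the β-lactamase gene. It also carries an f1 phage origin and leftover lac-region fragments (lacZα, lac promoter/operator, a lacI remnant) inherited from the parent cloning vector.

The payload is a single open reading frame in which EGFP is fused at its C-terminus to a roughly 276 bp fragment encoding the Cdc42-binding (GTPase-binding) domain of a human WASP-family protein. This fragment was inserted between BspEI and XbaI sites. The catalogue entry names the source as N-WASP (WASL), whereas the automated sequence annotation matched the fragment to human WASP (WAS). The record does not resolve this difference, which may reflect homology between the two proteins or the true origin of the fragment. Expression in vertebrate cells is driven by the simian CMV IE94 enhancer/promoter and terminated by an SV40 polyadenylation signal. An SP6 promoter lies just upstream of the coding sequence, an arrangement that in pCS2+ allows in vitro synthesis of sense mRNA. T7 and T3 promoter sequences lie downstream in the opposite orientation.

Because the binding domain associates selectively with GTP-loaded Cdc42, the GFP fusion accumulates wherever Cdc42 is active. This allows live imaging of the location and timing of Cdc42 activation. The associated publication used the probe to visualise zones of Rho-family GTPase activity around wounds in single cells.
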