Addgene plasmid #26734: GFP-wGBD
Depositing lab: William Bement. Depositing organization: University of Wisconsin, Madison. Publication: Concentric zones of active RhoA and Cdc42 around single cell wounds. Benink HA, Bement WM. J Cell Biol. 2005 Jan 31. 168(3):429-39. 10.1083/jcb.200411109 PubMed 15684032.
Backbone
  Vector backbone: pCS2+
  Backbone size w/o insert (bp): 4097
  Vector type: Mammalian Expression ; reporter for Cdc42
Growth in bacteria
  Bacterial resistance: Ampicillin, 100 μg/mL
  Growth temperature: 37°C
  Growth strain: DH5alpha
  Copy number: High Copy
Gene/Insert
  Gene/Insert name: Neuronal Wiskott-Aldrich Syndrome protein (alt names: N-WASP; wGBD)
  Species: H. sapiens (human)
  Insert size (bp): 276
  Mutation: Cdc42 binding domain of N-WASP
  Entrez Gene: WASL (a.k.a. N-WASP, NWASP, WASPB)
  Tag / fusion protein: GFP (N terminal on insert)
  Cloning method: Restriction Enzyme; 5′ cloning site BspEI (not destroyed); 3′ cloning site XbaI (not destroyed)
  Sequencing primers: 5′ SP6; 3′ T7
Terms and licenses: Academic/Nonprofit Terms; Industry Terms: Not Available to Industry
Depositor comments: The Cdc42-binding domain of N-WASP was fused to GFP to visualize active Cdc42
How to cite: GFP-wGBD was a gift from William Bement (Addgene plasmid # 26734 ; http://n2t.net/addgene:26734 ; RRID:Addgene_26734)
