>Addgene plasmid #26734 | GFP-wGBD | depositor partial sequence | sequence record 12645 | Author sequence
CCTAGCCCAGCTGATAAGAAACGCTCAGGGAAGAAGAAGATCAGCAAAGCTGATATTGGTGCACCCAGTG
GATTCAAGCATGTCAGCCACGTGGGGTGGGACCCCCAGAATGGATTTGACGTGAACAACCTCGACCCAGA
TCTGCGGAGTCTGTTCTCCAGGGCAGGAATCAGCGAGGCCCAGCTCACCGACGCCGAGACCTCTAAACTT
ATCTACGACTTCATTGAGGACCAGGGTGGGCTGGAGGCTGTGCGGCAGGAGATGAGGCGCCAGGAG
