>Addgene plasmid #26734 | GFP-wGBD | addgene partial sequence | sequence record 33000 | 26734 with EBV-rev
AGTATACGACTCACTATAGTTCTAGAACTCCTGGCGCCTCATCTCCTGCCGCACAGCCTCCAGCCCACCC
TGGTCCTCAATGAAGTCGTAGATAAGTTTAGAGGTCTCGGCGTCGGTGAGCTGGGCCTCGCTGATTCCTG
CCCTGGAGAACAGACTCCGCAGATCTGGGTCGAGGTTGTTCACGTCAAATCCATTCTGGGGGTCCCACCC
CACGTGGCTGACATGCTTGAATCCACTGGGTGCACCAATATCAGCTTTGCTGATCTTCTTCTTCCCTGAG
CGTTTCTTATCAGCTGGGCTAGGTCCGGACTTGTACAGCTCGTCCATGCCGAGAGTGATCCCGGCGGCGG
TCACGAACTCCAGCAGGACCATGTGATCGCGCTTCTCGTTGGGGTCTTTGCTCAGGGCGGACTGGGTGCT
CAGGTAGTGGTTGTCGGGCAGCAGCACGGGGCCGTCGCCGATGGGGGTGTTCTGCTGGTAGTGGTCGGCG
AGCTGCACGCTGCCGTCCTCGATGTTGTGGCGGATCTTGAAGTTCACCTTGATGCCGTTCTTCTGCTTGT
CGGCCATGATATAGACGTTGTGGCTGTTGTAGTTGTACTCCAGCTTGTGCCCCAGGATGTTGCCGTCCTC
CTTGAAGTCGATGCCCTTCAGCTCGATGCGGTTCACCAGGGTGTCGCCCTCGAACTTCACCTCGGCGCGG
GTCTTGTAGTTGCCGTCGTCCTTGAAGAAGATGGTGCGCTCCTGGACGTAGCCTTCGGGCATGGCGGACT
TGAAGAAGTCGTGCTGCTTCATGTGGTCGGGGTAGCGGCTGAAGCACTGCACGCCGTAGGTCAGGGTGGT
CACG
