>Addgene plasmid #26734 | GFP-wGBD | addgene partial sequence | sequence record 33001 | 26734 with SV40pA-R
AGTTAACAACAACAATTGCATTCATTTTATGTTTCAGGTTCAGGGGGAGGTGTGGGAGGTTTTTTAATTC
GCGGCCGCGGCGCCAATGCATTGGGCCCGGTACCCAGCTTTTGTTCCCTTTAGTGAGGGTTAATTGCGCG
CTTGGCGTAATCATGGTCATAGCTGTTTCCTGTGTGAAATTGTTATCCGCTCACAATTCCACACAACATA
CGAGCCGGGAGCATAAAGTGTAAAGCCTGGGGTGCCTAATGAGTGAGCTAACTCACATTAATTGCGTTGC
GCTCACTGCCCGCTTTCCAGTCGGGAAACCTGTCGTGCCAGCTGCATTAATGAATCGGCCAACGCGCGGG
GAGAGGCGGTTTGCGTATTGGGCGCTCTTCCGCTTCCTCGCTCACTGACTCGCTGCGCTCGGTCGTTCGG
CTGCGGCGAGCGGTATCAGCTCACTCAAAGGCGGTAATACGGTTATCCACAGAATCAGGGGATAACGCAG
GAAAGAACATGTGAGCAAAAGGCCAGCAAAAGGCCAGGAACCGTAAAAAGGCCGCGTTGCTGGCGTTTTT
CCATAGGCTCCGCCCCCCTGACGAGCATCACAAAAATCGACGCTCAAGTCAGAGGTGGCGAAACCCGACA
GGACTATAAAGATACCAGGCGTTTCCCCCTGGAAGCTCCCTCGTGCGCTCTCCTGTTCCGACCCTGCCGC
TTACCGGATACCTGTCCGCCTTTCTCCCTTCGGGAAGCGTGGCGCTTTCTCATAGCTCACGCTGTAGGTA
TCTCAGTTCGGTGTAGGTCGTTCGCTCCAAGCTGGGCTGTGTGCACGAACCCCCCGTTCAGCCCGACCGC
TGC
